>Addgene plasmid #17186 | M69 pCMV pGL3 Luciferase | addgene partial sequence | sequence record 22947 | LucNRev 5'-CCTTATGCAGTTGCTCTCC-3'
GTTTTTGGCGTCTTCCATGGTGGCTTTACCAACAGTACCGGAATGCCAAGCTTCTAGTGATCTGACGGTT
CACTAAACGAGCTCTGCTTATATAGACCTCCCACCGTACACGCCTACCGCCCATTTGCGTCAACGGGGCG
GGGTTATTACGACATTTTGGAAAGTCCCGTTGATTTTGGTGCCAAAACAAACTCCCATTGACGTCAATGG
GGTGGAGACTTGGAAATCCCCGTGAGTCAAACCGCTATCCACGCCCATTGGTGTACTGCCAAAACCGCAT
CACCATGGTAATAGCGATGACTAATACGTAGATGTACTGCCAAGTAGGAAAGTCCCGTAAGGTCATGTAC
TGGGCATAATGCCAGGCGGGCCATTTACCGTCATTGACGTCAATAGGGGGCGGACTTGGCATATGATACA
CTTGATGTACTGCCAAGTGGGCAGTTTACCGTAAATACTCCACCCATTGACGTCAATGGAAAGTCCCTAT
TGGCGTTACTATGGGAACATACGTCATTATTGACGTCAATGGGCGGGGGTCGTTGGGCGGTCAGCCAGGC
GGGCCATTTACCGTAAGTTATGTAACGCGGAACTCCATATATGGGCTATGAACTAATGACCCCGTAATTG
ATTACTATTAATAACTAGTCAATAATCAATGCCAACATGGCGGTCATATTGGACATGAGCCAATATAAAT
GTACATATTATGATATAGATACAACGTATGCAATGGCCAATAGCCAATATTGATTTATGCTATAT
