[The description below was written by a language model from this plasmid's Addgene catalogue record.]
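Description:
M69 pCMV pGL3 Luciferase is a mammalian expression vector catalogued as an empty backbone, described by its depositor as a home-made luciferase expression plasmid derived from the pGL3 reporter series. As the name indicates, it combines a pGL3-type luciferase backbone with a CMV promoter, the strong constitutive viral promoter widely used to drive high-level transcription in transfected mammalian cells. It is propagated in standard E. coli cloning strains under ampicillin selection. The record lists the copy number as unknown and does not name the origin of replication. No mammalian selection marker is recorded.

No insert is present. The record lists luciferase as a C-terminal tag carried on the backbone and gives restriction enzyme cloning as the method, which implies that an open reading frame can be placed upstream of, and in frame with, the luciferase coding sequence to produce a protein–luciferase fusion. The listed sequencing primer reads backwards from the N-terminal end of luciferase, which fits checking junctions at such a cloning site. The record does not specify which luciferase is encoded, although pGL3 vectors conventionally carry firefly luciferase. It also does not describe the cloning sites, polyadenylation signal or other regulatory elements, and no feature table is supplied to confirm the layout.

In unmodified form, a plasmid of this kind would typically serve as a constitutive luciferase expression control in transfection-based reporter assays, or as a parent vector for building luciferase-tagged fusion proteins, though the record states no specific application beyond luciferase expression.
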