Addgene plasmid #17186: M69 pCMV pGL3 Luciferase
Purpose: (Empty Backbone)
Depositing lab: Randall Moon. Depositing organization: University of Washington.
Backbone
  Vector backbone: pCMV pGL3 Luciferase
  Backbone manufacturer: Moon Lab
  Vector type: Mammalian Expression, Luciferase
Growth in bacteria
  Bacterial resistance: Ampicillin, 100 μg/mL
  Growth temperature: 37°C
  Growth strain: DH5alpha
  Copy number: Unknown
Gene/Insert
  Gene/Insert name: None
  Tag / fusion protein: luciferase (C terminal on backbone)
  Cloning method: Restriction Enzyme
  Sequencing primers: 5′ LucNrev
Terms and licenses: Academic/Nonprofit Terms; Industry Terms: Not Available to Industry
Depositor comments: Description: This is a home-cooked PGL3 Luciferase expression vector. Reference: Ajamete Kaykas.
How to cite: M69 pCMV pGL3 Luciferase was a gift from Randall Moon (Addgene plasmid # 17186 ; http://n2t.net/addgene:17186 ; RRID:Addgene_17186)
